LOCUS       Exported 10633 bp ds-DNA circular SYN 12-MAY-2021
DEFINITION  3rd generation lentiviral plasmid for inducible expression of shRNA;
            puromycin selection. See manual for detailed protocols. No further
            technical support is available from the depositing laboratory..
ACCESSION   .
VERSION     .
KEYWORDS    Tet-pLKO-puro
SOURCE      synthetic DNA construct
  ORGANISM  synthetic DNA construct
REFERENCE   1 (bases 1 to 10633)
  AUTHORS   Wiederschain D, Wee S, Chen L, Loo A, Yang G, Huang A, Chen Y,
            Caponigro G, Yao YM, Lengauer C, Sellers WR, Benson JD
  TITLE     Single-vector inducible lentiviral RNAi system for oncology target
            validation.
  JOURNAL   Cell Cycle. 2009 Feb 1. 8(3):498-504.
  PUBMED    19177017
REFERENCE   2 (bases 1 to 10633)
  AUTHORS   .
  TITLE     Direct Submission
  JOURNAL   Exported May 12, 2021 from SnapGene Server 1.1.58
            http://www.snapgene.com
FEATURES             Location/Qualifiers
     source          1..10633
                     /organism="synthetic DNA construct"
                     /mol_type="other DNA"
     primer_bind     42..59
                     /label=L4440
                     /note="L4440 vector, forward primer"
     protein_bind    176..197
                     /label=CAP binding site
                     /bound_moiety="E. coli catabolite activator protein"
                     /note="CAP binding activates transcription in the presence
                     of cAMP."
     promoter        212..242
                     /label=lac promoter
                     /note="promoter for the E. coli lac operon"
     protein_bind    250..266
                     /label=lac operator
                     /bound_moiety="lac repressor encoded by lacI"
                     /note="The lac repressor binds to the lac operator to
                     inhibit transcription in E. coli. This inhibition can be
                     relieved by adding lactose or
                     isopropyl-beta-D-thiogalactopyranoside (IPTG)."
     primer_bind     255..277
                     /label=M13/pUC Reverse
                     /note="In lacZ gene"
     primer_bind     274..290
                     /label=M13 rev
                     /note="common sequencing primer, one of multiple similar
                     variants"
     primer_bind     274..290
                     /label=M13 Reverse
                     /note="In lacZ gene. Also called M13-rev"
     primer_bind     309..329
                     /label=T3
                     /note="T3 promoter, forward primer"
     promoter        311..329
                     /label=T3 promoter
                     /note="promoter for bacteriophage T3 RNA polymerase"
     promoter        357..583
                     /label=RSV promoter
                     /note="Rous sarcoma virus enhancer/promoter"
     LTR             584..764
                     /label=5' LTR (truncated)
                     /note="truncated 5' long terminal repeat (LTR) from HIV-1"
     misc_feature    811..936
                     /label=HIV-1 Psi
                     /note="packaging signal of human immunodeficiency virus
                     type 1"
     misc_feature    1429..1662
                     /label=RRE
                     /note="The Rev response element (RRE) of HIV-1 allows for
                     Rev-dependent mRNA export from the nucleus to the
                     cytoplasm."
     CDS             1847..1891
                     /codon_start=1
                     /product="antigenic peptide corresponding to amino acids
                     655 to 669 of the HIV envelope protein gp41 (Lutje Hulsik
                     et al., 2013)"
                     /label=gp41 peptide
                     /note="recognized by the 2H10 single-chain llama nanobody"
                     /translation="KNEQELLELDKWASL"
     promoter        2180..2274
                     /label=H1-2O2 promoter
                     /note="doxycycline-inducible variant of the human H1 RNA
                     promoter (Henriksen et al., 2007)"
     primer_bind     2191..2210
                     /label=H1
                     /note="Human H1 promoter, forward primer"
     protein_bind    2228..2246
                     /gene="tetO"
                     /label=tet operator
                     /bound_moiety="tetracycline repressor TetR"
                     /note="bacterial operator O2 for the tetR and tetA genes"
     protein_bind    2256..2274
                     /gene="tetO"
                     /label=tet operator
                     /bound_moiety="tetracycline repressor TetR"
                     /note="bacterial operator O2 for the tetR and tetA genes"
     misc_feature    4192..4309
                     /label=cPPT/CTS
                     /note="central polypurine tract and central termination
                     sequence of HIV-1"
     promoter        4358..4868
                     /label=hPGK promoter
                     /note="human phosphoglycerate kinase 1 promoter"
     primer_bind     4787..4805
                     /label=hPGK-F
                     /note="Human PGK promoter, forward primer"
     intron          4877..5449
                     /label=-beta-globin intron
                     /note="intron from rabbit beta-globin gene"
     primer_bind     5457..5476
                     /label=pCAG-F
                     /note="Rabbit beta-globin intron, for pCAG plasmids,
                     forward primer"
     promoter        5504..5522
                     /label=T7 promoter
                     /note="promoter for bacteriophage T7 RNA polymerase"
     CDS             5533..6150
                     /codon_start=1
                     /gene="tetR from transposon Tn10"
                     /product="tetracycline repressor TetR"
                     /label=TetR
                     /note="TetR binds to the tetracycline operator tetO to
                     inhibit transcription. This inhibition can be relieved by
                     adding tetracycline or doxycycline."
                     /translation="MSRLDKSKVINSALELLNEVGIEGLTTRKLAQKLGVEQPTLYWHV
                     KNKRALLDALAIEMLDRHHTHFCPLEGESWQDFLRNNAKSFRCALLSHRDGAKVHLGTR
                     PTEKQYETLENQLAFLCQQGFSLENALYALSAVGHFTLGCVLEDQEHQVAKEERETPTT
                     DSMPPLLRQAIELFDHQGAEPAFLFGLELIICGLEKQLKCESG"
     primer_bind     complement(5606..5625)
                     /label=Tet-R
                     /note="Tetracycline resistance gene, reverse primer"
     misc_feature    6188..6761
                     /label=IRES
                     /note="internal ribosome entry site (IRES) of the
                     encephalomyocarditis virus (EMCV)"
     primer_bind     complement(6355..6372)
                     /label=IRES reverse
                     /note="IRES internal ribosome entry site, reverse primer.
                     Also called pCDH-rev"
     primer_bind     6582..6601
                     /label=IRES-F
                     /note="IRES internal ribosome entry site, forward primer"
     CDS             6781..7380
                     /codon_start=1
                     /gene="pac from Streptomyces alboniger"
                     /product="puromycin N-acetyltransferase"
                     /label=PuroR
                     /note="confers resistance to puromycin"
                     /translation="MTEYKPTVRLATRDDVPRAVRTLAAAFADYPATRHTVDPDRHIER
                     VTELQELFLTRVGLDIGKVWVADDGAAVAVWTTPESVEAGAVFAEIGPRMAELSGSRLA
                     AQQQMEGLLAPHRPKEPAWFLATVGVSPDHQGKGLGSAVVLPGVEAAERAGVPAFLETS
                     APRNLPFYERLGFTVTADVEVPEGPRTWCMTRKPGA"
     primer_bind     complement(6781..6800)
                     /label=Puro-R
                     /note="Puromycin resistance gene, reverse primer. Also
                     called puro-variant-R"
     primer_bind     7277..7297
                     /label=Puro-F
                     /note="Puromycin resistance gene, forward primer"
     LTR             7508..7741
                     /label=3' LTR (Delta-U3)
                     /note="self-inactivating 3' long terminal repeat (LTR) from
                     HIV-1"
     polyA_signal    7813..7934
                     /label=SV40 poly(A) signal
                     /note="SV40 polyadenylation signal"
     primer_bind     complement(7850..7869)
                     /label=SV40pA-R
                     /note="SV40 polyA, reverse primer"
     primer_bind     7904..7923
                     /label=EBV-rev
                     /note="SV40 polyA terminator, reverse primer"
     rep_origin      7974..8109
                     /label=SV40 ori
                     /note="SV40 origin of replication"
     primer_bind     8036..8055
                     /label=SV40pro-F
                     /note="SV40 promoter/origin, forward primer"
     promoter        complement(8130..8148)
                     /label=T7 promoter
                     /note="promoter for bacteriophage T7 RNA polymerase"
     primer_bind     complement(8158..8175)
                     /label=M13 Forward
                     /note="In lacZ gene. Also called M13-F20 or M13 (-21)
                     Forward"
     primer_bind     complement(8158..8174)
                     /label=M13 fwd
                     /note="common sequencing primer, one of multiple similar
                     variants"
     primer_bind     complement(8167..8189)
                     /label=M13/pUC Forward
                     /note="In lacZ gene"
     rep_origin      8316..8771
                     /direction=RIGHT
                     /label=f1 ori
                     /note="f1 bacteriophage origin of replication; arrow
                     indicates direction of (+) strand synthesis"
     primer_bind     complement(8403..8422)
                     /label=F1ori-R
                     /note="F1 origin, reverse primer"
     primer_bind     8613..8634
                     /label=F1ori-F
                     /note="F1 origin, forward primer"
     promoter        8797..8901
                     /gene="bla"
                     /label=AmpR promoter
     CDS             8902..9762
                     /codon_start=1
                     /gene="bla"
                     /product="beta-lactamase"
                     /label=AmpR
                     /note="confers resistance to ampicillin, carbenicillin, and
                     related antibiotics"
                     /translation="MSIQHFRVALIPFFAAFCLPVFAHPETLVKVKDAEDQLGARVGYI
                     ELDLNSGKILESFRPEERFPMMSTFKVLLCGAVLSRIDAGQEQLGRRIHYSQNDLVEYS
                     PVTEKHLTDGMTVRELCSAAITMSDNTAANLLLTTIGGPKELTAFLHNMGDHVTRLDRW
                     EPELNEAIPNDERDTTMPVAMATTLRKLLTGELLTLASRQQLIDWMEADKVAGPLLRSA
                     LPAGWFIADKSGAGERGSRGIIAALGPDGKPSRIVVIYTTGSQATMDERNRQIAEIGAS
                     LIKHW"
     primer_bind     complement(9120..9139)
                     /label=Amp-R
                     /note="Ampicillin resistance gene, reverse primer"
     rep_origin      9933..10521
                     /direction=RIGHT
                     /label=ori
                     /note="high-copy-number ColE1/pMB1/pBR322/pUC origin of
                     replication"
     primer_bind     10422..10441
                     /label=pBR322ori-F
                     /note="pBR322 origin, forward primer"
ORIGIN
        1 agtgagctga taccgctcgc cgcagccgaa cgaccgagcg cagcgagtca gtgagcgagg
       61 aagcggaaga gcgcccaata cgcaaaccgc ctctccccgc gcgttggccg attcattaat
      121 gcagctggca cgacaggttt cccgactgga aagcgggcag tgagcgcaac gcaattaatg
      181 tgagttagct cactcattag gcaccccagg ctttacactt tatgcttccg gctcgtatgt
      241 tgtgtggaat tgtgagcgga taacaatttc acacaggaaa cagctatgac catgattacg
      301 ccaagcgcgc aattaaccct cactaaaggg aacaaaagct ggagctgcaa gcttaatgta
      361 gtcttatgca atactcttgt agtcttgcaa catggtaacg atgagttagc aacatgcctt
      421 acaaggagag aaaaagcacc gtgcatgccg attggtggaa gtaaggtggt acgatcgtgc
      481 cttattagga aggcaacaga cgggtctgac atggattgga cgaaccactg aattgccgca
      541 ttgcagagat attgtattta agtgcctagc tcgatacata aacgggtctc tctggttaga
      601 ccagatctga gcctgggagc tctctggcta actagggaac ccactgctta agcctcaata
      661 aagcttgcct tgagtgcttc aagtagtgtg tgcccgtctg ttgtgtgact ctggtaacta
      721 gagatccctc agaccctttt agtcagtgtg gaaaatctct agcagtggcg cccgaacagg
      781 gacttgaaag cgaaagggaa accagaggag ctctctcgac gcaggactcg gcttgctgaa
      841 gcgcgcacgg caagaggcga ggggcggcga ctggtgagta cgccaaaaat tttgactagc
      901 ggaggctaga aggagagaga tgggtgcgag agcgtcagta ttaagcgggg gagaattaga
      961 tcgcgatggg aaaaaattcg gttaaggcca gggggaaaga aaaaatataa attaaaacat
     1021 atagtatggg caagcaggga gctagaacga ttcgcagtta atcctggcct gttagaaaca
     1081 tcagaaggct gtagacaaat actgggacag ctacaaccat cccttcagac aggatcagaa
     1141 gaacttagat cattatataa tacagtagca accctctatt gtgtgcatca aaggatagag
     1201 ataaaagaca ccaaggaagc tttagacaag atagaggaag agcaaaacaa aagtaagacc
     1261 accgcacagc aagcggccgc tgatcttcag acctggagga ggagatatga gggacaattg
     1321 gagaagtgaa ttatataaat ataaagtagt aaaaattgaa ccattaggag tagcacccac
     1381 caaggcaaag agaagagtgg tgcagagaga aaaaagagca gtgggaatag gagctttgtt
     1441 ccttgggttc ttgggagcag caggaagcac tatgggcgca gcgtcaatga cgctgacggt
     1501 acaggccaga caattattgt ctggtatagt gcagcagcag aacaatttgc tgagggctat
     1561 tgaggcgcaa cagcatctgt tgcaactcac agtctggggc atcaagcagc tccaggcaag
     1621 aatcctggct gtggaaagat acctaaagga tcaacagctc ctggggattt ggggttgctc
     1681 tggaaaactc atttgcacca ctgctgtgcc ttggaatgct agttggagta ataaatctct
     1741 ggaacagatt tggaatcaca cgacctggat ggagtgggac agagaaatta acaattacac
     1801 aagcttaata cactccttaa ttgaagaatc gcaaaaccag caagaaaaga atgaacaaga
     1861 attattggaa ttagataaat gggcaagttt gtggaattgg tttaacataa caaattggct
     1921 gtggtatata aaattattca taatgatagt aggaggcttg gtaggtttaa gaatagtttt
     1981 tgctgtactt tctatagtga atagagttag gcagggatat tcaccattat cgtttcagac
     2041 ccacctccca accccgaggg gacccgacag gcccgaagga atagaagaag aaggtggaga
     2101 gagagacaga gacagatcca ttcgattagt gaacggatct cgacggtatc gatcacgaga
     2161 ctagcctcga gcggccgcaa tatttgcatg tcgctatgtg ttctgggaaa tcaccataaa
     2221 cgtgaaatcc ctatcagtga tagagactta taagttccct atcagtgata gagacaccgg
     2281 tgtgttgtaa atgagcacac aaaatacaca tgctaaaata ttatattcta tgacctttat
     2341 aaaatcaacc aaaatcttct ttttaataac tttagtatca ataattagaa tttttatgtt
     2401 cctttttgca aacttttaat aaaaatgagc aaaataaaaa aacgctagtt ttagtaactc
     2461 gcgttgtttt cttcaccttt aataatagct actccaccac ttgttcctaa gcggtcagct
     2521 cctgcttcaa tcattttttg agcatcttca aatgttctaa ctccaccagc tgctttaact
     2581 aaagcattgt ctttaacaac tgacttcatt agtttaacat cttcaaatgt tgcacctgat
     2641 tttgaaaatc ctgttgatgt tttaacaaat tctaatccag cttcaacagc tatttcacaa
     2701 gctttcatga tttcttcttt tgttaataaa caattttcca taatacattt aacaacatgt
     2761 gatccagctg ctttttttac agctttcatg tcttctaaaa ctaattcata atttttgtct
     2821 tttaatgcac caatatttaa taccatatca atttctgttg caccatcttt aattgcttca
     2881 gaaacttcga atgcttttgt agctgttgtg catgcaccta gaggaaaacc tacaacattt
     2941 gttattccta catttgtgcc ttttaataat tctttacaat agcttgttca atatgaatta
     3001 acacaaactg ttgcaaaatc aaattcaatt gcttcatcac ataattgttt aatttcagct
     3061 ttcgtagcat cttgttttaa taatgtgtga tctatatatt tgtttagttt cattttttct
     3121 cctatatatt catttttaat tttaattctt taataatttc gtctacttta actttagcgt
     3181 tttgaacaga ttcaccaaca cctataaaat aaatttttag tttaggttca gttccacttg
     3241 ggcgaacagc aaatcatgac ttatcttcta aataaaattt tagtaagtct tgtcctggca
     3301 tattatacat tccatcgatg tagtcttcaa cattaacaac tttaagtcca gcaatttgag
     3361 ttaagggtgt tgctctcaat gatttcatta atggttcaat ttttaatttc ttttcttctg
     3421 gtttaaaatt caagtttaaa gtgaaagtgt aatatgcacc catttcttta aataaatctt
     3481 ctaaatagtc tactaatgtt ttattttgtt ttttataaaa tcaagcagcc tctgctatta
     3541 atatagaagc ttgtattcca tctttatctc tagctgagtc atcaattaca tatccataac
     3601 tttcttcata agcaaaaaca aaatttaatc cgttatcttc ttctttagca atttctctac
     3661 ccattcattt aaatccagtt aaagttttta caatattaac tccatatttt tcatgagcga
     3721 ttctatcacc caaatcactt gttacaaaac ttgaatatag agccggattt tttggaatgc
     3781 tatttaagcg ttttagattt gataattttc aatcaattaa aattggtcct gtttgatttc
     3841 catctaatct tacaaaatga ccatcatgtt ttattgccat tccaaatctg tcagcatctg
     3901 ggtcattcat aataataata tctgcatcat gtttaatacc atattcaagc ggtatttttc
     3961 atgcaggatc aaattctgga tttggattta caacattttt aaatgtttca tcttcaaatg
     4021 catgctcttc aacctcaata acgttatatc ctgattcacg taatattttt ggggtaaatt
     4081 tagttcctgt tccattaact gcgctaaaaa taatttttaa atctttttta gcttcttgct
     4141 cttttttgta gaattctcga cctcgagaca aatggcagta ttcatccaca attttaaaag
     4201 aaaagggggg attggggggt acagtgcagg ggaaagaata gtagacataa tagcaacaga
     4261 catacaaact aaagaattac aaaaacaaat tacaaaaatt caaaattttc gggtttatta
     4321 cagggacagc agagatccac tttggccgcg gctcgagggg gttggggttg cgccttttcc
     4381 aaggcagccc tgggtttgcg cagggacgcg gctgctctgg gcgtggttcc gggaaacgca
     4441 gcggcgccga ccctgggtct cgcacattct tcacgtccgt tcgcagcgtc acccggatct
     4501 tcgccgctac ccttgtgggc cccccggcga cgcttcctgc tccgccccta agtcgggaag
     4561 gttccttgcg gttcgcggcg tgccggacgt gacaaacgga agccgcacgt ctcactagta
     4621 ccctcgcaga cggacagcgc cagggagcaa tggcagcgcg ccgaccgcga tgggctgtgg
     4681 ccaatagcgg ctgctcagca gggcgcgccg agagcagcgg ccgggaaggg gcggtgcggg
     4741 aggcggggtg tggggcggta gtgtgggccc tgttcctgcc cgcgcggtgt tccgcattct
     4801 gcaagcctcc ggagcgcacg tcggcagtcg gctccctcgt tgaccgaatc accgacctct
     4861 ctccccaggg ggatctgtga gtttggggac ccttgattgt tctttctttt tcgctattgt
     4921 aaaattcatg ttatatggag ggggcaaagt tttcagggtg ttgtttagaa tgggaagatg
     4981 tcccttgtat caccatggac cctcatgata attttgtttc tttcactttc tactctgttg
     5041 acaaccattg tctcctctta ttttcttttc attttctgta actttttcgt taaactttag
     5101 cttgcatttg taacgaattt ttaaattcac ttttgtttat ttgtcagatt gtaagtactt
     5161 tctctaatca cttttttttc aaggcaatca gggtatatta tattgtactt cagcacagtt
     5221 ttagagaaca attgttataa ttaaatgata aggtagaata tttctgcata taaattctgg
     5281 ctggcgtgga aatattctta ttggtagaaa caactacatc ctggtcatca tcctgccttt
     5341 ctctttatgg ttacaatgat atacactgtt tgagatgagg ataaaatact ctgagtccaa
     5401 accgggcccc tctgctaacc atgttcatgc cttcttcttt ttcctacagc tcctgggcaa
     5461 cgtgctggtt attgtgctgt ctcatcattt tggcaaagaa ttgtaatacg actcactata
     5521 gggcgaattg atatgtctag attagataaa agtaaagtga ttaacagcgc attagagctg
     5581 cttaatgagg tcggaatcga aggtttaaca acccgtaaac tcgcccagaa gctaggtgta
     5641 gagcagccta cattgtattg gcatgtaaaa aataagcggg ctttgctcga cgccttagcc
     5701 attgagatgt tagataggca ccatactcac ttttgccctt tagaagggga aagctggcaa
     5761 gattttttac gtaataacgc taaaagtttt agatgtgctt tactaagtca tcgcgatgga
     5821 gcaaaagtac atttaggtac acggcctaca gaaaaacagt atgaaactct cgaaaatcaa
     5881 ttagcctttt tatgccaaca aggtttttca ctagagaatg cattatatgc actcagcgct
     5941 gtggggcatt ttactttagg ttgcgtattg gaagatcaag agcatcaagt cgctaaagaa
     6001 gaaagggaaa cacctactac tgatagtatg ccgccattat tacgacaagc tatcgaatta
     6061 tttgatcacc aaggtgcaga gccagccttc ttattcggcc ttgaattgat catatgcgga
     6121 ttagaaaaac aacttaaatg tgaaagtggg tccgcgtaca gcggctcccg ggagttctag
     6181 ggatctgccc ctctccctcc ccccccccta acgttactgg ccgaagccgc ttggaataag
     6241 gccggtgtgc gtttgtctat atgttatttt ccaccatatt gccgtctttt ggcaatgtga
     6301 gggcccggaa acctggccct gtcttcttga cgagcattcc taggggtctt tcccctctcg
     6361 ccaaaggaat gcaaggtctg ttgaatgtcg tgaaggaagc agttcctctg gaagcttctt
     6421 gaagacaaac aacgtctgta gcgacccttt gcaggcagcg gaacccccca cctggcgaca
     6481 ggtgcctctg cggccaaaag ccacgtgtat aagatacacc tgcaaaggcg gcacaacccc
     6541 agtgccacgt tgtgagttgg atagttgtgg aaagagtcaa atggctctcc tcaagcgtat
     6601 tcaacaaggg gctgaaggat gcccagaagg taccccattg tatgggatct gatctggggc
     6661 ctcggtgcac atgctttaca tgtgtttagt cgaggttaaa aaaacgtcta ggccccccga
     6721 accacgggga cgtggttttc ctttgaaaaa cacgatgata aggatccacc ggagcttacc
     6781 atgaccgagt acaagcccac ggtgcgcctc gccacccgcg acgacgtccc cagggccgta
     6841 cgcaccctcg ccgccgcgtt cgccgactac cccgccacgc gccacaccgt cgatccggac
     6901 cgccacatcg agcgggtcac cgagctgcaa gaactcttcc tcacgcgcgt cgggctcgac
     6961 atcggcaagg tgtgggtcgc ggacgacggc gccgcggtgg cggtctggac cacgccggag
     7021 agcgtcgaag cgggggcggt gttcgccgag atcggcccgc gcatggccga gttgagcggt
     7081 tcccggctgg ccgcgcagca acagatggaa ggcctcctgg cgccgcaccg gcccaaggag
     7141 cccgcgtggt tcctggccac cgtcggcgtc tcgcccgacc accagggcaa gggtctgggc
     7201 agcgccgtcg tgctccccgg agtggaggcg gccgagcgcg ccggggtgcc cgccttcctg
     7261 gagacctccg cgccccgcaa cctccccttc tacgagcggc tcggcttcac cgtcaccgcc
     7321 gacgtcgagg tgcccgaagg accgcgcacc tggtgcatga cccgcaagcc cggtgcctga
     7381 cgcccgcccc acgacccgca gcgcccgacc gaaaggagcg cacgacccca tgcatcggta
     7441 cctttaagac caatgactta caaggcagct gtagatctta gccacttttt aaaagaaaag
     7501 gggggactgg aagggctaat tcactcccaa cgaagacaag atctgctttt tgcttgtact
     7561 gggtctctct ggttagacca gatctgagcc tgggagctct ctggctaact agggaaccca
     7621 ctgcttaagc ctcaataaag cttgccttga gtgcttcaag tagtgtgtgc ccgtctgttg
     7681 tgtgactctg gtaactagag atccctcaga cccttttagt cagtgtggaa aatctctagc
     7741 agtagtagtt catgtcatct tattattcag tatttataac ttgcaaagaa atgaatatca
     7801 gagagtgaga ggaacttgtt tattgcagct tataatggtt acaaataaag caatagcatc
     7861 acaaatttca caaataaagc atttttttca ctgcattcta gttgtggttt gtccaaactc
     7921 atcaatgtat cttatcatgt ctggctctag ctatcccgcc cctaactccg cccatcccgc
     7981 ccctaactcc gcccagttcc gcccattctc cgccccatgg ctgactaatt ttttttattt
     8041 atgcagaggc cgaggccgcc tcggcctctg agctattcca gaagtagtga ggaggctttt
     8101 ttggaggcct agggacgtac ccaattcgcc ctatagtgag tcgtattacg cgcgctcact
     8161 ggccgtcgtt ttacaacgtc gtgactggga aaaccctggc gttacccaac ttaatcgcct
     8221 tgcagcacat ccccctttcg ccagctggcg taatagcgaa gaggcccgca ccgatcgccc
     8281 ttcccaacag ttgcgcagcc tgaatggcga atgggnnnnn nnnnnnnnnn nnnnnnnnnn
     8341 nnnnnnnnnn nnnnnnnnnn nnnnnnnnnn nnnnnnnnnn nnnnnnnnnn nnnnnnnnnn
     8401 nnnnnnnnnn nnnnnnnnnn nnnnnnnnnn nnnnnnnnnc nnnnnnnnnn nnnnnnnnnn
     8461 nnnnnnnnnn nnnnnnnnnn nnnnnnnnnn nnnnnnnnnn nnnnnnnnnn nnnnnnnnnn
     8521 nnnnnnnnnn nannnnnnnn nnnnnnnnnn nnnnnnnnnn nnnnnnnnnn nnnnnnnnnn
     8581 ncctttgacg ttggagtcca cgttctttaa tagtggactc ttgttccaaa ctggaacaac
     8641 actcaaccct atctcggtct attcttttga tttataaggg attttgccga tttcggccta
     8701 ttggttaaaa aatgagctga tttaacaaaa atttaacgcg aattttaaca aaatattaac
     8761 gcttacaatt taggtggcac ttttcgggga aatgtgcgcg gaacccctat ttgtttattt
     8821 ttctaaatac attcaaatat gtatccgctc atgagacaat aaccctgata aatgcttcaa
     8881 taatattgaa aaaggaagag tatgagtatt caacatttcc gtgtcgccct tattcccttt
     8941 tttgcggcat tttgccttcc tgtttttgct cacccagaaa cgctggtgaa agtaaaagat
     9001 gctgaagatc agttgggtgc acgagtgggt tacatcgaac tggatctcaa cagcggtaag
     9061 atccttgaga gttttcgccc cgaagaacgt tttccaatga tgagcacttt taaagttctg
     9121 ctatgtggcg cggtattatc ccgtattgac gccgggcaag agcaactcgg tcgccgcata
     9181 cactattctc agaatgactt ggttgagtac tcaccagtca cagaaaagca tcttacggat
     9241 ggcatgacag taagagaatt atgcagtgct gccataacca tgagtgataa cactgcggcc
     9301 aacttacttc tgacaacgat cggaggaccg aaggagctaa ccgctttttt gcacaacatg
     9361 ggggatcatg taactcgcct tgatcgttgg gaaccggagc tgaatgaagc cataccaaac
     9421 gacgagcgtg acaccacgat gcctgtagca atggcaacaa cgttgcgcaa actattaact
     9481 ggcgaactac ttactctagc ttcccggcaa caattaatag actggatgga ggcggataaa
     9541 gttgcaggac cacttctgcg ctcggccctt ccggctggct ggtttattgc tgataaatct
     9601 ggagccggtg agcgtgggtc tcgcggtatc attgcagcac tggggccaga tggtaagccc
     9661 tcccgtatcg tagttatcta cacgacgggg agtcaggcaa ctatggatga acgaaataga
     9721 cagatcgctg agataggtgc ctcactgatt aagcattggt aactgtcaga ccaagtttac
     9781 tcatatatac tttagattga tttaaaactt catttttaat ttaaaaggat ctaggtgaag
     9841 atcctttttg ataatctcat gaccaaaatc ccttaacgtg agttttcgtt ccactgagcg
     9901 tcagaccccg tagaaaagat caaaggatct tcttgagatc ctttttttct gcgcgtaatc
     9961 tgctgcttgc aaacaaaaaa accaccgcta ccagcggtgg tttgtttgcc ggatcaagag
    10021 ctaccaactc tttttccgaa ggtaactggc ttcagcagag cgcagatacc aaatactgtt
    10081 cttctagtgt agccgtagtt aggccaccac ttcaagaact ctgtagcacc gcctacatac
    10141 ctcgctctgc taatcctgtt accagtggct gctgccagtg gcgataagtc gtgtcttacc
    10201 gggttggact caagacgata gttaccggat aaggcgcagc ggtcgggctg aacggggggt
    10261 tcgtgcacac agcccagctt ggagcgaacg acctacaccg aactgagata cctacagcgt
    10321 gagctatgag aaagcgccac gcttcccgaa gggagaaagg cggacaggta tccggtaagc
    10381 ggcagggtcg gaacaggaga gcgcacgagg gagcttccag ggggaaacgc ctggtatctt
    10441 tatagtcctg tcgggtttcg ccacctctga cttgagcgtc gatttttgtg atgctcgtca
    10501 ggggggcgga gcctatggaa aaacgccagc aacgcggcct ttttacggtt cctggccttt
    10561 tgctggcctt ttgctcacat gttctttcct gcgttatccc ctgattctgt ggataaccgt
    10621 attaccgcct ttg
//
