[The description below was written by a language model from this plasmid's Addgene catalogue record and the feature table of its GenBank file.]
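Description:
Tet-pLKO-puro is an empty third-generation, self-inactivating lentiviral backbone of 10,633 bp, designed for doxycycline-inducible shRNA expression from a single vector. In bacteria it is maintained through a ColE1/pUC-type origin with ampicillin resistance, and it also carries an f1 origin. The catalogue lists it as low copy, although the origin is annotated as a high-copy type, and recommends recombination-deficient E. coli hosts, as is usual for plasmids with LTR repeats. The viral genome is transcribed in packaging cells from an RSV promoter fused to a truncated HIV-1 5' LTR. It contains the Psi packaging signal, the RRE for Rev-dependent nuclear export, the cPPT/CTS element and a U3-deleted 3' LTR, followed by an SV40 poly(A) signal and SV40 origin outside the provirus.

The payload consists of two units. The first is an H1-2O2 promoter, a human H1 RNA polymerase III promoter variant carrying two tet operator (O2) sites, which sits upstream of the shRNA cloning position. Hairpin oligonucleotides are inserted between AgeI and EcoRI, both of which are retained. A stretch of roughly 1.9 kb between this promoter and the cPPT is unannotated, and the record does not state what it contains. The second unit is a human PGK promoter with a rabbit beta-globin intron that drives a bicistronic TetR–EMCV IRES–puromycin N-acetyltransferase transcript. Constitutively expressed TetR binds the operators and blocks shRNA transcription. Tetracycline or doxycycline releases the repressor and switches on knockdown, while puromycin selects transduced cells. Because repressor, marker and hairpin cassette travel together, stable inducible RNAi lines can be made with one infection, and the associated publication applies this to oncology target validation. The depositor notes that the plasmid was originally called pLKO-Tet-On and is unrelated to the commercial Tet-On system.
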