Addgene plasmid #21915: Tet-pLKO-puro
Purpose: (Empty Backbone) 3rd generation lentiviral plasmid for inducible expression of shRNA; puromycin selection. See manual for detailed protocols. No further technical support is available from the depositing laboratory.
Depositing lab: Dmitri Wiederschain. Depositing organization: Novartis Institutes for Biomedical Research, Inc. Publication: Single-vector inducible lentiviral RNAi system for oncology target validation. Wiederschain D, Wee S, Chen L, Loo A, Yang G, Huang A, Chen Y, Caponigro G, Yao YM, Lengauer C, Sellers WR, Benson JD. Cell Cycle. 2009 Feb 1. 8(3):498-504. 10.4161/cc.8.3.7701 PubMed 19177017.
Backbone
  Vector backbone: Tet-pLKO-puro
  Backbone size (bp): 10633
  Vector type: Lentiviral
  Selectable markers: Puromycin
Growth in bacteria
  Bacterial resistance: Ampicillin, 100 μg/mL
  Growth temperature: 37°C
  Growth strain: Stbl3
  Growth instructions: recommend rec-deficient E.coli (Stbl3, SURE) at 37C
  Copy number: Low Copy
Gene/Insert
  Gene/Insert name: None
  Cloning method: Restriction Enzyme; 5′ cloning site AgeI (not destroyed); 3′ cloning site EcoRI (not destroyed)
  Sequencing primers: 5′ GGCAGGGATATTCACCATTATCGTTTCAGA
Terms and licenses: Academic/Nonprofit Terms; Industry Terms: Not Available to Industry
Depositor comments: This plasmid was called pLKO-Tet-On in the original publication. The name was changed to clarify that this plasmid does not contain and is not related to the trademarked Tet-On(R) system sold by Clontech. No other changes were made. Clontech does not support or recommend this product. Please look at the manual associated with this plasmid for detailed protocols. Note that no additional technical support or troubleshooting is available from the laboratory that created this plasmid beyond the published manual. For additional information please review the following reference - Wee, S., Wiederschain, D., Maira, S.-M., Loo, A., Miller, C., deBeaumont, R., Stegmeier, F., Yao, Y.-M., and Lengauer, C. (2008). PTEN-deficient cancers depend on PIK3CB. Proc Natl Acad Sci U S A. 105: 13057-62. https://doi.org/10.1073/pnas.0802655105 Please cite the original publication when describing the use of this plasmid in a subsequent publication: Wiederschain et al., Cell Cycle. 2009 Feb 1. 8(3):498-504
How to cite: Tet-pLKO-puro was a gift from Dmitri Wiederschain (Addgene plasmid # 21915)
