>Addgene plasmid #21915 | Tet-pLKO-puro | addgene partial sequence | sequence record 123145 | pLKO.inducible 5'-CGGTATCGATCACGAGACTAGCC-3'
AATCACCATAAACGTGAAATCCCTATCAGTGATAGAGACTTATAAGTTCCCTATCAGTGATAGAGACACC
GGTGTGTTGTAAATGAGCACACAAAATACACATGCTAAAATATTATATTCTATGACCTTTATAAAATCAA
CCAAAATCTTCTTTTTAATAACTTTAGTATCAATAATTAGAATTTTTATGTTCCTTTTTGCAAACTTTTA
ATAAAAATGAGCAAAATAAAAAAACGCTAGTTTTAGTAACTCGCGTTGTTTTCTTCACCTTTAATAATAG
CTACTCCACCACTTGTTCCTAAGCGGTCAGCTCCTGCTTCAATCATTTTTTGAGCATCTTCAAATGTTCT
AACTCCACCAGCTGCTTTAACTAAAGCATTGTCTTTAACAACTGACTTCATTAGTTTAACATCTTCAAAT
GTTGCACCTGATTTTGAAAATCCTGTTGATGTTTTAACAAATTCTAATCCAGCTTCAACAGCTATTTCAC
AAGCTTTCATGATTTCTTCTTTTGTTAATAAACAATTTTCCATAATACATTTAACAACATGTGATCCAGC
TGCTTTTTTTACAGCTTTCATGTCTTCTAAAACTAATTCATAATTTTTGTCTTTTAATGCACCAATATTT
AATACCATATCAATTTCTGTTGCACCATCTTTAATTGCTTCAGAAACTTCGAATGCTTTTGTAGCTGTTG
TGCATGCACCTAGAGGAAAACCTACAACATTTGTTATTCCTACATTTGTGCCTTTTAATAATTCTTTACA
ATAGCTTG
