>Addgene plasmid #21915 | Tet-pLKO-puro | addgene partial sequence | sequence record 123146 | IRES-F 5'-TGGCTCTCCTCAAGCGTATT-3'
AAGGTACCCCATTGTATGGGATCTGATCTGGGGCCTCGGTGCACATGCTTTACATGTGTTTAGTCGAGGT
TAAAAAAACGTCTAGGCCCCCCGAACCACGGGGACGTGGTTTTCCTTTGAAAAACACGATGATAAGGATC
CACCGGAGCTTACCATGACCGAGTACAAGCCCACGGTGCGCCTCGCCACCCGCGACGACGTCCCCAGGGC
CGTACGCACCCTCGCCGCCGCGTTCGCCGACTACCCCGCCACGCGCCACACCGTCGATCCGGACCGCCAC
ATCGAGCGGGTCACCGAGCTGCAAGAACTCTTCCTCACGCGCGTCGGGCTCGACATCGGCAAGGTGTGGG
TCGCGGACGACGGCGCCGCGGTGGCGGTCTGGACCACGCCGGAGAGCGTCGAAGCGGGGGCGGTGTTCGC
CGAGATCGGCCCGCGCATGGCCGAGTTGAGCGGTTCCCGGCTGGCCGCGCAGCAACAGATGGAAGGCCTC
CTGGCGCCGCACCGGCCCAAGGAGCCCGCGTGGTTCCTGGCCACCGTCGGCGTCTCGCCCGACCACCAGG
GCAAGGGTCTGGGCAGCGCCGTCGTGCTCCCCGGAGTGGAGGCGGCCGAGCGCGCCGGGGTGCCCGCCTT
CCTGGAGACCTCCGCGCCCCGCAACCTCCCCTTCTACGAGCGGCTCGGCTTCACCGTCACCGCCGACGTC
GAGGTGCCCGAAGGACCGCGCACCTGGTGCATGACCCGCAAGCCCGGTGCCTGACGCCCGCCCCACGACC
CGCAGCGCCCGACCGAAAGGAGCGCACGACCCCATGCATCGGTACCTTT
