>Addgene plasmid #21915 | Tet-pLKO-puro | addgene partial sequence | sequence record 137520 | Top_Fop 5'-TCACCATTATCGTTTCAGAC-3'
AGGAATAGAAGAAGAAGGTGGAGAGAGAGACAGAGACAGATCCATTCGATTAGTGAACGGATCTCGACGG
TATCGATCACGAGACTAGCCTCGAGCGGCCGCAATATTTGCATGTCGCTATGTGTTCTGGGAAATCACCA
TAAACGTGAAATCCCTATCAGTGATAGAGACTTATAAGTTCCCTATCAGTGATAGAGACACCGGTGTGTT
GTAAATGAGCACACAAAATACACATGCTAAAATATTATATTCTATGACCTTTATAAAATCAACCAAAATC
TTCTTTTTAATAACTTTAGTATCAATAATTAGAATTTTTATGTTCCTTTTTGCAAACTTTTAATAAAAAT
GAGCAAAATAAAAAAACGCTAGTTTTAGTAACTCGCGTTGTTTTCTTCACCTTTAATAATAGCTACTCCA
CCACTTGTTCCTAAGCGGTCAGCTCCTGCTTCAATCATTTTTTGAGCATCTTCAAATGTTCTAACTCCAC
CAGCTGCTTTAACTAAAGCATTGTCTTTAACAACTGACTTCATTAGTTTAACATCTTCAAATGTTGCACC
TGATTTTGAAAATCCTGTTGATGTTTTAACAA
